>Addgene plasmid #120425 | pCRISP_IS | depositor full sequence | sequence record 228643 | pCRISP_IS sequence 9524 bps
GAATTCCGGATGAGCATTCATCAGGCGGGCAAGAATGTGAATAAAGGCCGGATAAAACTTGTGCTTATTT
TTCTTTACGGTCTTTAAAAAGGCCGTAATATCCAGCTGAACGGTCTGGTTATAGGTACATTGAGCAACTG
ACTGAAATGCCTCAAAATGTTCTTTACGATGCCATTGGGATATATCAACGGTGGTATATCCAGTGATTTT
TTTCTCCATTTTAGCTTCCTTAGCTCCTGAAAATCTCGATAACTCAAAAAATACGCCCGGTAGTGATCTT
ATTTCATTATGGTGAAAGTTGGAACCTCTTACGTGCCGATCAACGTCTCATTTTCGCCAAAAGTTGGCCC
AGGGCTTCCCGGTATCAACAGGGACACCAGGATTTATTTATTCTGCGAAGTGATCTTCCGTCACAGGTAT
TTATTCGGCGCAAAGTGCGTCGGGTGATGCTGCCAACTTACTGATTTAGTGTATGATGGTGTTTTTGAGG
TGCTCCAGTGGCTTCTGTTTCTATCAGCTGTCCCTCCTGTTCAGCTACTGACGGGGTGGTGCGTAACGGC
AAAAGCACCGCCGGACATCAGCGCTAGCGGAGTGTATACTGGCTTACTATGTTGGCACTGATGAGGGTGT
CAGTGAAGTGCTTCATGTGGCAGGAGAAAAAAGGCTGCACCGGTGCGTCAGCAGAATATGTGATACAGGA
TATATTCCGCTTCCTCGCTCACTGACTCGCTACGCTCGGTCGTTCGACTGCGGCGAGCGGAAATGGCTTA
CGAACGGGGCGGAGATTTCCTGGAAGATGCCAGGAAGATACTTAACAGGGAAGTGAGAGGGCCGCGGCAA
AGCCGTTTTTCCATAGGCTCCGCCCCCCTGACAAGCATCACGAAATCTGACGCTCAAATCAGTGGTGGCG
AAACCCGACAGGACTATAAAGATACCAGGCGTTTCCCCCTGGCGGCTCCCTCGTGCGCTCTCCTGTTCCT
GCCTTTCGGTTTACCGGTGTCATTCCGCTGTTATGGCCGCGTTTGTCTCATTCCACGCCTGACACTCAGT
TCCGGGTAGGCAGTTCGCTCCAAGCTGGACTGTATGCACGAACCCCCCGTTCAGTCCGACCGCTGCGCCT
TATCCGGTAACTATCGTCTTGAGTCCAACCCGGAAAGACATGCAAAAGCACCACTGGCAGCAGCCACTGG
TAATTGATTTAGAGGAGTTAGTCTTGAAGTCATGCGCCGGTTAAGGCTAAACTGAAAGGACAAGTTTTGG
TGACTGCGCTCCTCCAAGCCAGTTACCTCGGTTCAAAGAGTTGGTAGCTCAGAGAACCTTCGAAAAACCG
CCCTGCAAGGCGGTTTTTTCGTTTTCAGAGCAAGAGATTACGCGCAGACCAAAACGATCTCAAGAAGATC
ATCTTATTAATCAGATAAAATATTTCTAGATTTCAGTGCAATTTATCTCTTCAAATGTAGCACCTGAAGT
CAGCCCCATACGATATAAGTTGTAATTCTCATGTTTGACAGCTTATCATCGATAAGCTTTAATGCGGTAG
TTTATCACAGTTAAATTGCTAACGCAGTCAGGCACCGTGTATGAAATCTAACAATGCGCTCATCGTCATC
CTCGGCACCGTCACCCTGGATGCTGTAGGCATAGGCTTGGTTATGCCGGTACTGCCGGGCCTCTTGCGGG
ATTACGAAATCATCCTGTGGAGCTTAGTAGGTTTAGCAAGATGGCAGCGCCTAAATGTAGAATGATAAAA
GGATTAAGAGATTAATTTCCCTAAAAATGATAAAACAAGCGTTTTGAAAGCGCTTGTTTTTTTGGTTTGC
AGTCAGAGTAGAATAGAAGTATCAAAAAAAGCACCGACTCGGTGCCACTTTTTCAAGTTGATAACGGACT
AGCCTTATTTTAACTTGCTATGCTGTTTTGAATGGTTCCAACAAGATTATTTTATAACTTTTATAACAAA
TAATCAAGGAGAAATTCAAAGAAATTTATCAGCCATAAAACAATACTTAATACTATAGAATGATAACAAA
ATAAACTACTTTTTAAAAGAATTTTGTGTTATAATCTATTTATTATTAAGTATTGGGTAATATTTTTTGA
AGAGATATTTTGAAAAAGAAAAATTAAAGCATATTAAACTAATTTCGGAGGTCATTAAAACTATTATTGA
AATCATCAAACTCATTATGGATTTAATTTAAACTTTTTATTTTAGGAGGCAAAAATGGATAAGAAATACT
CAATAGGCTTAGCTATCGGCACAAATAGCGTCGGATGGGCGGTGATCACTGATGAATATAAGGTTCCGTC
TAAAAAGTTCAAGGTTCTGGGAAATACAGACCGCCACAGTATCAAAAAAAATCTTATAGGGGCTCTTTTA
TTTGACAGTGGAGAGACAGCGGAAGCGACTCGTCTCAAACGGACAGCTCGTAGAAGGTATACACGTCGGA
AGAATCGTATTTGTTATCTACAGGAGATTTTTTCAAATGAGATGGCGAAAGTAGATGATAGTTTCTTTCA
TCGACTTGAAGAGTCTTTTTTGGTGGAAGAAGACAAGAAGCATGAACGTCATCCTATTTTTGGAAATATA
GTAGATGAAGTTGCTTATCATGAGAAATATCCAACTATCTATCATCTGCGAAAAAAATTGGTAGATTCTA
CTGATAAAGCGGATTTGCGCTTAATCTATTTGGCCTTAGCGCATATGATTAAGTTTCGTGGTCATTTTTT
GATTGAGGGAGATTTAAATCCTGATAATAGTGATGTGGACAAACTATTTATCCAGTTGGTACAAACCTAC
AATCAATTATTTGAAGAAAACCCTATTAACGCAAGTGGAGTAGATGCTAAAGCGATTCTTTCTGCACGAT
TGAGTAAATCAAGACGATTAGAAAATCTCATTGCTCAGCTCCCCGGTGAGAAGAAAAATGGCTTATTTGG
GAATCTCATTGCTTTGTCATTGGGTTTGACCCCTAATTTTAAATCAAATTTTGATTTGGCAGAAGATGCT
AAATTACAGCTTTCAAAAGATACTTACGATGATGATTTAGATAATTTATTGGCGCAAATTGGAGATCAAT
ATGCTGATTTGTTTTTGGCAGCTAAGAATTTATCAGATGCTATTTTACTTTCAGATATCCTAAGAGTAAA
TACTGAAATAACTAAGGCTCCCCTATCAGCTTCAATGATTAAACGCTACGATGAACATCATCAAGACTTG
ACTCTTTTAAAAGCTTTAGTTCGACAACAACTTCCAGAAAAGTATAAAGAAATCTTTTTTGATCAATCAA
AAAACGGATATGCAGGTTATATTGATGGGGGAGCTAGCCAAGAAGAATTTTATAAATTTATCAAACCAAT
TTTAGAAAAAATGGATGGTACTGAGGAATTATTGGTGAAACTAAATCGTGAAGATTTGCTGCGCAAGCAA
CGGACCTTTGACAACGGCTCTATTCCCCATCAAATTCACTTGGGTGAGCTGCATGCTATTTTGAGAAGAC
AAGAAGACTTTTATCCATTTTTAAAAGACAATCGTGAGAAGATTGAAAAAATCTTGACTTTTCGAATTCC
TTATTATGTTGGTCCATTGGCGCGTGGCAATAGTCGTTTTGCATGGATGACTCGGAAGTCTGAAGAAACA
ATTACCCCATGGAATTTTGAAGAAGTTGTCGATAAAGGTGCTTCAGCTCAATCATTTATTGAACGCATGA
CAAACTTTGATAAAAATCTTCCAAATGAAAAAGTACTACCAAAACATAGTTTGCTTTATGAGTATTTTAC
GGTTTATAACGAATTGACAAAGGTCAAATATGTTACTGAAGGAATGCGAAAACCAGCATTTCTTTCAGGT
GAACAGAAGAAAGCCATTGTTGATTTACTCTTCAAAACAAATCGAAAAGTAACCGTTAAGCAATTAAAAG
AAGATTATTTCAAAAAAATAGAATGTTTTGATAGTGTTGAAATTTCAGGAGTTGAAGATAGATTTAATGC
TTCATTAGGTACCTACCATGATTTGCTAAAAATTATTAAAGATAAAGATTTTTTGGATAATGAAGAAAAT
GAAGATATCTTAGAGGATATTGTTTTAACATTGACCTTATTTGAAGATAGGGAGATGATTGAGGAAAGAC
TTAAAACATATGCTCACCTCTTTGATGATAAGGTGATGAAACAGCTTAAACGTCGCCGTTATACTGGTTG
GGGACGTTTGTCTCGAAAATTGATTAATGGTATTAGGGATAAGCAATCTGGCAAAACAATATTAGATTTT
TTGAAATCAGATGGTTTTGCCAATCGCAATTTTATGCAGCTGATCCATGATGATAGTTTGACATTTAAAG
AAGACATTCAAAAAGCACAAGTGTCTGGACAAGGCGATAGTTTACATGAACATATTGCAAATTTAGCTGG
TAGCCCTGCTATTAAAAAAGGTATTTTACAGACTGTAAAAGTTGTTGATGAATTGGTCAAAGTAATGGGG
CGGCATAAGCCAGAAAATATCGTTATTGAAATGGCACGTGAAAATCAGACAACTCAAAAGGGCCAGAAAA
ATTCGCGAGAGCGTATGAAACGAATCGAAGAAGGTATCAAAGAATTAGGAAGTCAGATTCTTAAAGAGCA
TCCTGTTGAAAATACTCAATTGCAAAATGAAAAGCTCTATCTCTATTATCTCCAAAATGGAAGAGACATG
TATGTGGACCAAGAATTAGATATTAATCGTTTAAGTGATTATGATGTCGATGCCATTGTTCCACAAAGTT
TCCTTAAAGACGATTCAATAGACAATAAGGTCTTAACGCGTTCTGATAAAAATCGTGGTAAATCGGATAA
CGTTCCAAGTGAAGAAGTAGTCAAAAAGATGAAAAACTATTGGAGACAACTTCTAAACGCCAAGTTAATC
ACTCAACGTAAGTTTGATAATTTAACGAAAGCTGAACGTGGAGGTTTGAGTGAACTTGATAAAGCTGGTT
TTATCAAACGCCAATTGGTTGAAACTCGCCAAATCACTAAGCATGTGGCACAAATTTTGGATAGTCGCAT
GAATACTAAATACGATGAAAATGATAAACTTATTCGAGAGGTTAAAGTGATTACCTTAAAATCTAAATTA
GTTTCTGACTTCCGAAAAGATTTCCAATTCTATAAAGTACGTGAGATTAACAATTACCATCATGCCCATG
ATGCGTATCTAAATGCCGTCGTTGGAACTGCTTTGATTAAGAAATATCCAAAACTTGAATCGGAGTTTGT
CTATGGTGATTATAAAGTTTATGATGTTCGTAAAATGATTGCTAAGTCTGAGCAAGAAATAGGCAAAGCA
ACCGCAAAATATTTCTTTTACTCTAATATCATGAACTTCTTCAAAACAGAAATTACACTTGCAAATGGAG
AGATTCGCAAACGCCCTCTAATCGAAACTAATGGGGAAACTGGAGAAATTGTCTGGGATAAAGGGCGAGA
TTTTGCCACAGTGCGCAAAGTATTGTCCATGCCCCAAGTCAATATTGTCAAGAAAACAGAAGTACAGACA
GGCGGATTCTCCAAGGAGTCAATTTTACCAAAAAGAAATTCGGACAAGCTTATTGCTCGTAAAAAAGACT
GGGATCCAAAAAAATATGGTGGTTTTGATAGTCCAACGGTAGCTTATTCAGTCCTAGTGGTTGCTAAGGT
GGAAAAAGGGAAATCGAAGAAGTTAAAATCCGTTAAAGAGTTACTAGGGATCACAATTATGGAAAGAAGT
TCCTTTGAAAAAAATCCGATTGACTTTTTAGAAGCTAAAGGATATAAGGAAGTTAAAAAAGACTTAATCA
TTAAACTACCTAAATATAGTCTTTTTGAGTTAGAAAACGGTCGTAAACGGATGCTGGCTAGTGCCGGAGA
ATTACAAAAAGGAAATGAGCTGGCTCTGCCAAGCAAATATGTGAATTTTTTATATTTAGCTAGTCATTAT
GAAAAGTTGAAGGGTAGTCCAGAAGATAACGAACAAAAACAATTGTTTGTGGAGCAGCATAAGCATTATT
TAGATGAGATTATTGAGCAAATCAGTGAATTTTCTAAGCGTGTTATTTTAGCAGATGCCAATTTAGATAA
AGTTCTTAGTGCATATAACAAACATAGAGACAAACCAATACGTGAACAAGCAGAAAATATTATTCATTTA
TTTACGTTGACGAATCTTGGAGCTCCCGCTGCTTTTAAATATTTTGATACAACAATTGATCGTAAACGAT
ATACGTCTACAAAAGAAGTTTTAGATGCCACTCTTATCCATCAATCCATCACTGGTCTTTATGAAACACG
CATTGATTTGAGTCAGCTAGGAGGTGACTGAAGTATATTTTAGATGAAGATTATTTCTTAATAACTAAAA
ATATGGTATAATACTCTTAATAAATGCAGTAATACAGGGGCTTTTCAAGACTGAAGTCTAGCTGAGACAA
ATAGTGCGATTACGAAATTTTTTAGACAAAAATAGTCTACGAGGTTTTAGAGCTATGCTGTTTTGAATGG
TCCCAAAACATGCTGCCAACTTACTGATTTAGTGTATGAGTTTTAGAGCTATGCTGTTTTGAATGGTCCC
AAAACGGCTCCAGATGACAAACATGATCTCATATCGTTTTAGAGCTATGCTGTTTTGAATGGTCCCAAAA
CACGCGGCTAAGTGAGTAAACTCTCAGTCAGGTTTTAGAGCTATGCTGTTTTGAATGGTCCCAAAACTGA
GACCTGTCTCGGAAGCTCATAGGACTCGTTTTAGAGCTATGCTGTTTTGAATGGTCCCAAAACTTCAGCA
CACTGAGACTTGTTGAGTTCCATGTTTTAGAGCTATGCTGTTTTGAATGGACTCCATTCAACATTGCCGA
TGATAACTTGAGAAAGAGGGTTAATACCAGCAGTCGGATACCTTCCTATTCTTTCTGTTAAAGCGTTTTC
ATGTTATAATAGGCAAAAGAAGAGTAGTGTGATCGTCCATTCCGACAGCATCGCCAGTCACTATGGCGTG
CTGCTAGCGCTATATGCGTTGATGCAATTTCTATGCGCACCCGTTCTCGGAGCACTGTCCGACCGCTTTG
GCCGCCGCCCAGTCCTGCTCGCTTCGCTACTTGGAGCCACTATCGACTACGCGATCATGGCGACCACACC
CGTCCTGTGGATCCTCTACGCCGGACGCATCGTGGCCGGCATCACCGGCGCCACAGGTGCGGTTGCTGGC
GCCTATATCGCCGACATCACCGATGGGGAAGATCGGGCTCGCCACTTCGGGCTCATGAGCGCTTGTTTCG
GCGTGGGTATGGTGGCAGGCCCCGTGGCCGGGGGACTGTTGGGCGCCATCTCCTTGCATGCACCATTCCT
TGCGGCGGCGGTGCTCAACGGCCTCAACCTACTACTGGGCTGCTTCCTAATGCAGGAGTCGCATAAGGGA
GAGCGTCGACCGATGCCCTTGAGAGCCTTCAACCCAGTCAGCTCCTTCCGGTGGGCGCGGGGCATGACTA
TCGTCGCCGCACTTATGACTGTCTTCTTTATCATGCAACTCGTAGGACAGGTGCCGGCAGCGCTCTGGGT
CATTTTCGGCGAGGACCGCTTTCGCTGGAGCGCGACGATGATCGGCCTGTCGCTTGCGGTATTCGGAATC
TTGCACGCCCTCGCTCAAGCCTTCGTCACTGGTCCCGCCACCAAACGTTTCGGCGAGAAGCAGGCCATTA
TCGCCGGCATGGCGGCCGACGCGCTGGGCTACGTCTTGCTGGCGTTCGCGACGCGAGGCTGGATGGCCTT
CCCCATTATGATTCTTCTCGCTTCCGGCGGCATCGGGATGCCCGCGTTGCAGGCCATGCTGTCCAGGCAG
GTAGATGACGACCATCAGGGACAGCTTCAAGGATCGCTCGCGGCTCTTACCAGCCTAACTTCGATCATTG
GACCGCTGATCGTCACGGCGATTTATGCCGCCTCGGCGAGCACATGGAACGGGTTGGCATGGATTGTAGG
CGCCGCCCTATACCTTGTCTGCCTCCCCGCGTTGCGTCGCGGTGCATGGAGCCGGGCCACCTCGACCTGA
ATGGAAGCCGGCGGCACCTCGCTAACGGATTCACCACTCCAAGAATTGGAGCCAATCAATTCTTGCGGAG
AACTGTGAATGCGCAAACCAACCCTTGGCAGAACATATCCATCGCGTCCGCCATCTCCAGCAGCCGCACG
CGGCGCATCTCGGGCAGCGTTGGGTCCTGGCCACGGGTGCGCATGATCGTGCTCCTGTCGTTGAGGACCC
GGCTAGGCTGGCGGGGTTGCCTTACTGGTTAGCAGAATGAATCACCGATACGCGAGCGAACGTGAAGCGA
CTGCTGCTGCAAAACGTCTGCGACCTGAGCAACAACATGAATGGTCTTCGGTTTCCGTGTTTCGTAAAGT
CTGGAAACGCGGAAGTCCCCTACGTGCTGCTGAAGTTGCCCGCAACAGAGAGTGGAACCAACCGGTGATA
CCACGATACTATGACTGAGAGTCAACGCCATGAGCGGCCTCATTTCTTATTCTGAGTTACAACAGTCCGC
ACCGCTGTCCGGTAGCTCCTTCCGGTGGGCGCGGGGCATGACTATCGTCGCCGCACTTATGACTGTCTTC
TTTATCATGCAACTCGTAGGACAGGTGCCGGCAGCGCCCAACAGTCCCCCGGCCACGGGGCCTGCCACCA
TACCCACGCCGAAACAAGCGCCCTGCACCATTATGTTCCGGATCTGCATCGCAGGATGCTGCTGGCTACC
CTGTGGAACACCTACATCTGTATTAACGAAGCGCTAACCGTTTTTATCAGGCTCTGGGAGGCAGAATAAA
TGATCATATCGTCAATTATTACCTCCACGGGGAGAGCCTGAGCAAACTGGCCTCAGGCATTTGAGAAGCA
CACGGTCACACTGCTTCCGGTAGTCAATAAACCGGTAAACCAGCAATAGACATAAGCGGCTATTTAACGA
CCCTGCCCTGAACCGACGACCGGGTCGAATTTGCTTTCGAATTTCTGCCATTCATCCGCTTATTATCACT
TATTCAGGCGTAGCACCAGGCGTTTAAGGGCACCAATAACTGCCTTAAAAAAATTACGCCCCGCCCTGCC
ACTCATCGCAGTACTGTTGTAATTCATTAAGCATTCTGCCGACATGGAAGCCATCACAGACGGCATGATG
AACCTGAATCGCCAGCGGCATCAGCACCTTGTCGCCTTGCGTATAATATTTGCCCATGGTGAAAACGGGG
GCGAAGAAGTTGTCCATATTGGCCACGTTTAAATCAAAACTGGTGAAACTCACCCAGGGATTGGCTGAGA
CGAAAAACATATTCTCAATAAACCCTTTAGGGAAATAGGCCAGGTTTTCACCGTAACACGCCACATCTTG
CGAATATATGTGTAGAAACTGCCGGAAATCGTCGTGGTATTCACTCCAGAGCGATGAAAACGTTTCAGTT
TGCTCATGGAAAACGGTGTAACAAGGGTGAACACTATCCCATATCACCAGCTCACCGTCTTTCATTGCCA
TACG
Features (pLannotate 1.2.2; 21 found; start..end, strand, type, name):
    220..322     -  promoter       cat promoter: promoter of the E. coli cat gene encoding chloramphenicol acetyltransferase
    443..586     +  mobile_element IS1 (fragment): prokaryotic transposable element IS1
    705..760     -  rep_origin     RSF ori (fragment): Plasmids containing the RSF 1030 origin of replication can be propagated in E. coli cells that contain additional plasmids with compatible origins.
    848..1393    -  rep_origin     p15A ori: Plasmids containing the medium-copy-number p15A origin of replication can be propagated in E. coli cells that contain a second plasmid with the ColE1 origin.
   1505..1533    +  promoter       tet promoter: E. coli promoter for tetracycline efflux protein gene
   1581..1682    +  CDS            TcR (fragment): tetracycline efflux protein; tet; confers resistance to tetracycline
   1851..1929    -  misc_RNA       tracrRNA: trans-activating CRISPR RNA for the Streptococcus pyogenes CRISPR/Cas9 system
   2225..6331    +  CDS            dCas9: catalytically dead mutant of the Cas9 endonuclease from the Streptococcus pyogenes Type II CRISPR/Cas system RNA-guided DNA-binding protein that lacks endonuclease activity due to the D10A mutation in the RuvC catalytic domain and the H840A mutation in the HNH catalytic domain
   6352..6483    +  misc_feature   crRNA leader: crRNA leader sequence for the Streptococcus pyogenes CRISPR/Cas system
   6484..6519    +  repeat_region  DR: direct repeat for the Streptococcus pyogenes CRISPR/Cas system
   6520..6549    +  mobile_element IS1 (fragment): prokaryotic transposable element IS1
   6550..6585    +  repeat_region  DR: direct repeat for the Streptococcus pyogenes CRISPR/Cas system
   6616..6651    +  repeat_region  DR: direct repeat for the Streptococcus pyogenes CRISPR/Cas system
   6682..6717    +  repeat_region  DR: direct repeat for the Streptococcus pyogenes CRISPR/Cas system
   6748..6783    +  repeat_region  DR: direct repeat for the Streptococcus pyogenes CRISPR/Cas system
   6814..6840    +  repeat_region  DR (fragment): direct repeat for the Streptococcus pyogenes CRISPR/Cas system
   6962..8050    +  CDS            TcR (fragment): tetracycline efflux protein; tet; confers resistance to tetracycline
   8554..8647    +  CDS            TcR (fragment): tetracycline efflux protein; tet; confers resistance to tetracycline
   8644..8701    -  CDS            TcR (fragment): tetracycline efflux protein; tet; confers resistance to tetracycline
   8691..8786    +  CDS            resD (fragment): REDF_ECOLI - Also known as D. Protein inferred from homology: Swiss-Prot protein existence level 3. Acts as a repressor of transcription and as a site-specific resolvase that cleaves at the RfsF site. From Escherichia coli (strain K12).
   9084..219     -  CDS            CmR (across the origin): chloramphenicol acetyltransferase; cat; confers resistance to chloramphenicol
