>Addgene plasmid #120425 | pCRISP_IS | addgene full sequence | sequence record 240993 | Addgene NGS Result
GATTATTTTATAACTTTTATAACAAATAATCAAGGAGAAATTCAAAGAAATTTATCAGCCATAAAACAAT
ACTTAATACTATAGAATGATAACAAAATAAACTACTTTTTAAAAGAATTTTGTGTTATAATCTATTTATT
ATTAAGTATTGGGTAATATTTTTTGAAGAGATATTTTGAAAAAGAAAAATTAAAGCATATTAAACTAATT
TCGGAGGTCATTAAAACTATTATTGAAATCATCAAACTCATTATGGATTTAATTTAAACTTTTTATTTTA
GGAGGCAAAAATGGATAAGAAATACTCAATAGGCTTAGCTATCGGCACAAATAGCGTCGGATGGGCGGTG
ATCACTGATGAATATAAGGTTCCGTCTAAAAAGTTCAAGGTTCTGGGAAATACAGACCGCCACAGTATCA
AAAAAAATCTTATAGGGGCTCTTTTATTTGACAGTGGAGAGACAGCGGAAGCGACTCGTCTCAAACGGAC
AGCTCGTAGAAGGTATACACGTCGGAAGAATCGTATTTGTTATCTACAGGAGATTTTTTCAAATGAGATG
GCGAAAGTAGATGATAGTTTCTTTCATCGACTTGAAGAGTCTTTTTTGGTGGAAGAAGACAAGAAGCATG
AACGTCATCCTATTTTTGGAAATATAGTAGATGAAGTTGCTTATCATGAGAAATATCCAACTATCTATCA
TCTGCGAAAAAAATTGGTAGATTCTACTGATAAAGCGGATTTGCGCTTAATCTATTTGGCCTTAGCGCAT
ATGATTAAGTTTCGTGGTCATTTTTTGATTGAGGGAGATTTAAATCCTGATAATAGTGATGTGGACAAAC
TATTTATCCAGTTGGTACAAACCTACAATCAATTATTTGAAGAAAACCCTATTAACGCAAGTGGAGTAGA
TGCTAAAGCGATTCTTTCTGCACGATTGAGTAAATCAAGACGATTAGAAAATCTCATTGCTCAGCTCCCC
GGTGAGAAGAAAAATGGCTTATTTGGGAATCTCATTGCTTTGTCATTGGGTTTGACCCCTAATTTTAAAT
CAAATTTTGATTTGGCAGAAGATGCTAAATTACAGCTTTCAAAAGATACTTACGATGATGATTTAGATAA
TTTATTGGCGCAAATTGGAGATCAATATGCTGATTTGTTTTTGGCAGCTAAGAATTTATCAGATGCTATT
TTACTTTCAGATATCCTAAGAGTAAATACTGAAATAACTAAGGCTCCCCTATCAGCTTCAATGATTAAAC
GCTACGATGAACATCATCAAGACTTGACTCTTTTAAAAGCTTTAGTTCGACAACAACTTCCAGAAAAGTA
TAAAGAAATCTTTTTTGATCAATCAAAAAACGGATATGCAGGTTATATTGATGGGGGAGCTAGCCAAGAA
GAATTTTATAAATTTATCAAACCAATTTTAGAAAAAATGGATGGTACTGAGGAATTATTGGTGAAACTAA
ATCGTGAAGATTTGCTGCGCAAGCAACGGACCTTTGACAACGGCTCTATTCCCCATCAAATTCACTTGGG
TGAGCTGCATGCTATTTTGAGAAGACAAGAAGACTTTTATCCATTTTTAAAAGACAATCGTGAGAAGATT
GAAAAAATCTTGACTTTTCGAATTCCTTATTATGTTGGTCCATTGGCGCGTGGCAATAGTCGTTTTGCAT
GGATGACTCGGAAGTCTGAAGAAACAATTACCCCATGGAATTTTGAAGAAGTTGTCGATAAAGGTGCTTC
AGCTCAATCATTTATTGAACGCATGACAAACTTTGATAAAAATCTTCCAAATGAAAAAGTACTACCAAAA
CATAGTTTGCTTTATGAGTATTTTACGGTTTATAACGAATTGACAAAGGTCAAATATGTTACTGAAGGAA
TGCGAAAACCAGCATTTCTTTCAGGTGAACAGAAGAAAGCCATTGTTGATTTACTCTTCAAAACAAATCG
AAAAGTAACCGTTAAGCAATTAAAAGAAGATTATTTCAAAAAAATAGAATGTTTTGATAGTGTTGAAATT
TCAGGAGTTGAAGATAGATTTAATGCTTCATTAGGTACCTACCATGATTTGCTAAAAATTATTAAAGATA
AAGATTTTTTGGATAATGAAGAAAATGAAGATATCTTAGAGGATATTGTTTTAACATTGACCTTATTTGA
AGATAGGGAGATGATTGAGGAAAGACTTAAAACATATGCTCACCTCTTTGATGATAAGGTGATGAAACAG
CTTAAACGTCGCCGTTATACTGGTTGGGGACGTTTGTCTCGAAAATTGATTAATGGTATTAGGGATAAGC
AATCTGGCAAAACAATATTAGATTTTTTGAAATCAGATGGTTTTGCCAATCGCAATTTTATGCAGCTGAT
CCATGATGATAGTTTGACATTTAAAGAAGACATTCAAAAAGCACAAGTGTCTGGACAAGGCGATAGTTTA
CATGAACATATTGCAAATTTAGCTGGTAGCCCTGCTATTAAAAAAGGTATTTTACAGACTGTAAAAGTTG
TTGATGAATTGGTCAAAGTAATGGGGCGGCATAAGCCAGAAAATATCGTTATTGAAATGGCACGTGAAAA
TCAGACAACTCAAAAGGGCCAGAAAAATTCGCGAGAGCGTATGAAACGAATCGAAGAAGGTATCAAAGAA
TTAGGAAGTCAGATTCTTAAAGAGCATCCTGTTGAAAATACTCAATTGCAAAATGAAAAGCTCTATCTCT
ATTATCTCCAAAATGGAAGAGACATGTATGTGGACCAAGAATTAGATATTAATCGTTTAAGTGATTATGA
TGTCGATGCCATTGTTCCACAAAGTTTCCTTAAAGACGATTCAATAGACAATAAGGTCTTAACGCGTTCT
GATAAAAATCGTGGTAAATCGGATAACGTTCCAAGTGAAGAAGTAGTCAAAAAGATGAAAAACTATTGGA
GACAACTTCTAAACGCCAAGTTAATCACTCAACGTAAGTTTGATAATTTAACGAAAGCTGAACGTGGAGG
TTTGAGTGAACTTGATAAAGCTGGTTTTATCAAACGCCAATTGGTTGAAACTCGCCAAATCACTAAGCAT
GTGGCACAAATTTTGGATAGTCGCATGAATACTAAATACGATGAAAATGATAAACTTATTCGAGAGGTTA
AAGTGATTACCTTAAAATCTAAATTAGTTTCTGACTTCCGAAAAGATTTCCAATTCTATAAAGTACGTGA
GATTAACAATTACCATCATGCCCATGATGCGTATCTAAATGCCGTCGTTGGAACTGCTTTGATTAAGAAA
TATCCAAAACTTGAATCGGAGTTTGTCTATGGTGATTATAAAGTTTATGATGTTCGTAAAATGATTGCTA
AGTCTGAGCAAGAAATAGGCAAAGCAACCGCAAAATATTTCTTTTACTCTAATATCATGAACTTCTTCAA
AACAGAAATTACACTTGCAAATGGAGAGATTCGCAAACGCCCTCTAATCGAAACTAATGGGGAAACTGGA
GAAATTGTCTGGGATAAAGGGCGAGATTTTGCCACAGTGCGCAAAGTATTGTCCATGCCCCAAGTCAATA
TTGTCAAGAAAACAGAAGTACAGACAGGCGGATTCTCCAAGGAGTCAATTTTACCAAAAAGAAATTCGGA
CAAGCTTATTGCTCGTAAAAAAGACTGGGATCCAAAAAAATATGGTGGTTTTGATAGTCCAACGGTAGCT
TATTCAGTCCTAGTGGTTGCTAAGGTGGAAAAAGGGAAATCGAAGAAGTTAAAATCCGTTAAAGAGTTAC
TAGGGATCACAATTATGGAAAGAAGTTCCTTTGAAAAAAATCCGATTGACTTTTTAGAAGCTAAAGGATA
TAAGGAAGTTAAAAAAGACTTAATCATTAAACTACCTAAATATAGTCTTTTTGAGTTAGAAAACGGTCGT
AAACGGATGCTGGCTAGTGCCGGAGAATTACAAAAAGGAAATGAGCTGGCTCTGCCAAGCAAATATGTGA
ATTTTTTATATTTAGCTAGTCATTATGAAAAGTTGAAGGGTAGTCCAGAAGATAACGAACAAAAACAATT
GTTTGTGGAGCAGCATAAGCATTATTTAGATGAGATTATTGAGCAAATCAGTGAATTTTCTAAGCGTGTT
ATTTTAGCAGATGCCAATTTAGATAAAGTTCTTAGTGCATATAACAAACATAGAGACAAACCAATACGTG
AACAAGCAGAAAATATTATTCATTTATTTACGTTGACGAATCTTGGAGCTCCCGCTGCTTTTAAATATTT
TGATACAACAATTGATCGTAAACGATATACGTCTACAAAAGAAGTTTTAGATGCCACTCTTATCCATCAA
TCCATCACTGGTCTTTATGAAACACGCATTGATTTGAGTCAGCTAGGAGGTGACTGAAGTATATTTTAGA
TGAAGATTATTTCTTAATAACTAAAAATATGGTATAATACTCTTAATAAATGCAGTAATACAGGGGCTTT
TCAAGACTGAAGTCTAGCTGAGACAAATAGTGCGATTACGAAATTTTTTAGACAAAAATAGTCTACGAGG
TTTTAGAGCTATGCTGTTTTGAATGGTCCCAAAACATGCTGCCAACTTACTGATTTAGTGTATGAGTTTT
AGAGCTATGCTGTTTTGAATGGTCCCAAAACGGCTCCAGATGACAAACATGATCTCATATCGTTTTAGAG
CTATGCTGTTTTGAATGGTCCCAAAACACGCGGCTAAGTGAGTAAACTCTCAGTCAGGTTTTAGAGCTAT
GCTGTTTTGAATGGTCCCAAAACTGAGACCTGTCTCGGAAGCTCATAGGACTCGTTTTAGAGCTATGCTG
TTTTGAATGGTCCCAAAACTTCAGCACACTGAGACTTGTTGAGTTCCATGTTTTAGAGCTATGCTGTTTT
GAATGGACTCCATTCAACATTGCCGATGATAACTTGAGAAAGAGGGTTAATACCAGCAGTCGGATACCTT
CCTATTCTTTCTGTTAAAGCGTTTTCATGTTATAATAGGCAAAAGAAGAGTAGTGTGATCGTCCATTCCG
ACAGCATCGCCAGTCACTATGGCGTGCTGCTAGCGCTATATGCGTTGATGCAATTTCTATGCGCACCCGT
TCTCGGAGCACTGTCCGACCGCTTTGGCCGCCGCCCAGTCCTGCTCGCTTCGCTACTTGGAGCCACTATC
GACTACGCGATCATGGCGACCACACCCGTCCTGTGGATCCTCTACGCCGGACGCATCGTGGCCGGCATCA
CCGGCGCCACAGGTGCGGTTGCTGGCGCCTATATCGCCGACATCACCGATGGGGAAGATCGGGCTCGCCA
CTTCGGGCTCATGAGCGCTTGTTTCGGCGTGGGTATGGTGGCAGGCCCCGTGGCCGGGGGACTGTTGGGC
GCCATCTCCTTGCATGCACCATTCCTTGCGGCGGCGGTGCTCAACGGCCTCAACCTACTACTGGGCTGCT
TCCTAATGCAGGAGTCGCATAAGGGAGAGCGTCGACCGATGCCCTTGAGAGCCTTCAACCCAGTCAGCTC
CTTCCGGTGGGCGCGGGGCATGACTATCGTCGCCGCACTTATGACTGTCTTCTTTATCATGCAACTCGTA
GGACAGGTGCCGGCAGCGCTCTGGGTCATTTTCGGCGAGGACCGCTTTCGCTGGAGCGCGACGATGATCG
GCCTGTCGCTTGCGGTATTCGGAATCTTGCACGCCCTCGCTCAAGCCTTCGTCACTGGTCCCGCCACCAA
ACGTTTCGGCGAGAAGCAGGCCATTATCGCCGGCATGGCGGCCGACGCGCTGGGCTACGTCTTGCTGGCG
TTCGCGACGCGAGGCTGGATGGCCTTCCCCATTATGATTCTTCTCGCTTCCGGCGGCATCGGGATGCCCG
CGTTGCAGGCCATGCTGTCCAGGCAGGTAGATGACGACCATCAGGGACAGCTTCAAGGATCGCTCGCGGC
TCTTACCAGCCTAACTTCGATCATTGGACCGCTGATCGTCACGGCGATTTATGCCGCCTCGGCGAGCACA
TGGAACGGGTTGGCATGGATTGTAGGCGCCGCCCTATACCTTGTCTGCCTCCCCGCGTTGCGTCGCGGTG
CATGGAGCCGGGCCACCTCGACCTGAATGGAAGCCGGCGGCACCTCGCTAACGGATTCACCACTCCAAGA
ATTGGAGCCAATCAATTCTTGCGGAGAACTGTGAATGCGCAAACCAACCCTTGGCAGAACATATCCATCG
CGTCCGCCATCTCCAGCAGCCGCACGCGGCGCATCTCGGGCAGCGTTGGGTCCTGGCCACGGGTGCGCAT
GATCGTGCTCCTGTCGTTGAGGACCCGGCTAGGCTGGCGGGGTTGCCTTACTGGTTAGCAGAATGAATCA
CCGATACGCGAGCGAACGTGAAGCGACTGCTGCTGCAAAACGTCTGCGACCTGAGCAACAACATGAATGG
TCTTCGGTTTCCGTGTTTCGTAAAGTCTGGAAACGCGGAAGTCCCCTACGTGCTGCTGAAGTTGCCCGCA
ACAGAGAGTGGAACCAACCGGTGATACCACGATACTATGACTGAGAGTCAACGCCATGAGCGGCCTCATT
TCTTATTCTGAGTTACAACAGTCCGCACCGCTGCCGGTAGCTCCTTCCGGTGGGCGCGGGGCATGACTAT
CGTCGCCGCACTTATGACTGTCTTCTTTATCATGCAACTCGTAGGACAGGTGCCGGCAGCGCCCAACAGT
CCCCCGGCCACGGGGCCTGCCACCATACCCACGCCGAAACAAGCGCCCTGCACCATTATGTTCCGGATCT
GCATCGCAGGATGCTGCTGGCTACCCTGTGGAACACCTACATCTGTATTAACGAAGCGCTAACCGTTTTT
ATCAGGCTCTGGGAGGCAGAATAAATGATCATATCGTCAATTATTACCTCCACGGGGAGAGCCTGAGCAA
ACTGGCCTCAGGCATTTGAGAAGCACACGGTCACACTGCTTCCGGTAGTCAATAAACCGGTAAACCAGCA
ATAGACATAAGCGGCTATTTAACGACCCTGCCCTGAACCGACGACCGGGTCGAATTTGCTTTCGAATTTC
TGCCATTCATCCGCTTATTATCACTTATTCAGGCGTAGCAACCAGGCGTTTAAGGGCACCAATAACTGCC
TTAAAAAAATTACGCCCCGCCCTGCCACTCATCGCAGTACTGTTGTAATTCATTAAGCATTCTGCCGACA
TGGAAGCCATCACAAACGGCATGATGAACCTGAATCGCCAGCGGCATCAGCACCTTGTCGCCTTGCGTAT
AATATTTGCCCATGGTGAAAACGGGGGCGAAGAAGTTGTCCATATTGGCCACGTTTAAATCAAAACTGGT
GAAACTCACCCAGGGATTGGCTGAGACGAAAAACATATTCTCAATAAACCCTTTAGGGAAATAGGCCAGG
TTTTCACCGTAACACGCCACATCTTGCGAATATATGTGTAGAAACTGCCGGAAATCGTCGTGGTATTCAC
TCCAGAGCGATGAAAACGTTTCAGTTTGCTCATGGAAAACGGTGTAACAAGGGTGAACACTATCCCATAT
CACCAGCTCACCGTCTTTCATTGCCATACGGAATTCCGGATGAGCATTCATCAGGCGGGCAAGAATGTGA
ATAAAGGCCGGATAAAACTTGTGCTTATTTTTCTTTACGGTCTTTAAAAAGGCCGTAATATCCAGCTGAA
CGGTCTGGTTATAGGTACATTGAGCAACTGACTGAAATGCCTCAAAATGTTCTTTACGATGCCATTGGGA
TATATCAACGGTGGTATATCCAGTGATTTTTTTCTCCATTTTAGCTTCCTTAGCTCCTGAAAATCTCGAT
AACTCAAAAAATACGCCCGGTAGTGATCTTATTTCATTATGGTGAAAGTTGGAACCTCTTACGTGCCGAT
CAACGTCTCATTTTCGCCAAAAGTTGGCCCGGGGCTTCCCGGTATCAACAGGGACACCAGGATTTATTTA
TTCTGCGAAGTGATCTTCCGTCACAGGTATTTATTCGGCGCAAAGTGCGTCGGGTGATGCTGCCAACTTA
CTGATTTAGTGTATGATGGTGTTTTTGAGGTGCTCCAGTGGCTTCTGTTTCTATCAGCTGTCCCTCCTGT
TCAGCTACTGACGGGGTGGTGCGTAACGGCAAAAGCACCGCCGGACATCAGCGCTAGCGGAGTGTATACT
GGCTTACTATGTTGGCACTGATGAGGGTGTCAGTGAAGTGCTTCATGTGGCAGGAGAAAAAAGGCTGCAC
CGGTGCGTCAGCAGAATATGTGATACAGGATATATTCCGCTTCCTCGCTCACTGACTCGCTACGCTCGGT
CGTTCGACTGCGGCGAGCGGAAATGGCTTACGAACGGGGCGGAGATTTCCTGGAAGATGCCAGGAAGATA
CTTAACAGGGAAGTGAGAGGGCCGCGGCAAAGCCGTTTTTCCATAGGCTCCGCCCCCCTGACAAGCATCA
CGAAATCTGACGCTCAAATCAGTGGTGGCGAAACCCGACAGGACTATAAAGATACCAGGCGTTTCCCCCT
GGCGGCTCCCTCGTGCGCTCTCCTGTTCCTGCCTTTCGGTTTACCGGTGTCATTCCGCTGTTATGGCCGC
GTTTGTCTCATTCCACGCCTGACACTCAGTTCCGGGTAGGCAGTTCGCTCCAAGCTGGACTGTATGCACG
AACCCCCCGTTCAGTCCGACCGCTGCGCCTTATCCGGTAACTATCGTCTTGAGTCCAACCCGGAAAGACA
TGCAAAAGCACCACTGGCAGCAGCCACTGGTAATTGATTTAGAGGAGTTAGTCTTGAAGTCATGCGCCGG
TTAAGGCTAAACTGAAAGGACAAGTTTTGGTGACTGCGCTCCTCCAAGCCAGTTACCTCGGTTCAAAGAG
TTGGTAGCTCAGAGAACCTTCGAAAAACCGCCCTGCAAGGCGGTTTTTTCGTTTTCAGAGCAAGAGATTA
CGCGCAGACCAAAACGATCTCAAGAAGATCATCTTATTAATCAGATAAAATATTTCTAGATTTCAGTGCA
ATTTATCTCTTCAAATGTAGCACCTGAAGTCAGCCCCATACGATATAAGTTGTAATTCTAATGTTTGACA
GCTTATCATCGATAAGCTTTAATGCGGTAGTTTATCACAGTTAAATTGCTAACGCAGTCAGGCACCGTGT
ATGAAATCTAACAATGCGCTCATCGTCATCCTCGGCACCGTCACCCTGGATGCTGTAGGCATAGGCTTGG
TTATGCCGGTACTGCCGGGCCTCTTGCGGGATTACGAAATCATCCTGTGGAGCTTAGTAGGTTTAGCAAG
ATGGCAGCGCCTAAATGTAGAATGATAAAAGGATTAAGAGATTAATTTCCCTAAAAATGATAAAACAAGC
GTTTTGAAAGCGCTTGTTTTTTTGGTTTGCAGTCAGAGTAGAATAGAAGTATCAAAAAAAGCACCGACTC
GGTGCCACTTTTTCAAGTTGATAACGGACTAGCCTTATTTTAACTTGCTATGCTGTTTTGAATGGTTCCA
ACAA
Features (pLannotate 1.2.2; 22 found; start..end, strand, type, name):
    291..4397    +  CDS            dCas9: catalytically dead mutant of the Cas9 endonuclease from the Streptococcus pyogenes Type II CRISPR/Cas system RNA-guided DNA-binding protein that lacks endonuclease activity due to the D10A mutation in the RuvC catalytic domain and the H840A mutation in the HNH catalytic domain
   4418..4549    +  misc_feature   crRNA leader: crRNA leader sequence for the Streptococcus pyogenes CRISPR/Cas system
   4550..4585    +  repeat_region  DR: direct repeat for the Streptococcus pyogenes CRISPR/Cas system
   4586..4615    +  mobile_element IS1 (fragment): prokaryotic transposable element IS1
   4616..4651    +  repeat_region  DR: direct repeat for the Streptococcus pyogenes CRISPR/Cas system
   4682..4717    +  repeat_region  DR: direct repeat for the Streptococcus pyogenes CRISPR/Cas system
   4748..4783    +  repeat_region  DR: direct repeat for the Streptococcus pyogenes CRISPR/Cas system
   4814..4849    +  repeat_region  DR: direct repeat for the Streptococcus pyogenes CRISPR/Cas system
   4880..4906    +  repeat_region  DR (fragment): direct repeat for the Streptococcus pyogenes CRISPR/Cas system
   5028..6116    +  CDS            TcR (fragment): tetracycline efflux protein; tet; confers resistance to tetracycline
   6358..6483    -  CDS            YPB1_ECOLX (fragment): Protein predicted: Swiss-Prot protein existence level 4. From Escherichia coli.
   6619..6712    +  CDS            TcR (fragment): tetracycline efflux protein; tet; confers resistance to tetracycline
   6709..6766    -  CDS            TcR (fragment): tetracycline efflux protein; tet; confers resistance to tetracycline
   6753..6851    +  CDS            YPB2_ECOLX (fragment): Protein predicted: Swiss-Prot protein existence level 4. From Escherichia coli.
   7150..7809    -  CDS            CmR: chloramphenicol acetyltransferase; cat; confers resistance to chloramphenicol
   7810..7912    -  promoter       cat promoter: promoter of the E. coli cat gene encoding chloramphenicol acetyltransferase
   8033..8176    +  mobile_element IS1 (fragment): prokaryotic transposable element IS1
   8295..8350    -  rep_origin     RSF ori (fragment): Plasmids containing the RSF 1030 origin of replication can be propagated in E. coli cells that contain additional plasmids with compatible origins.
   8438..8983    -  rep_origin     p15A ori: Plasmids containing the medium-copy-number p15A origin of replication can be propagated in E. coli cells that contain a second plasmid with the ColE1 origin.
   9095..9123    +  promoter       tet promoter: E. coli promoter for tetracycline efflux protein gene
   9171..9272    +  CDS            TcR (fragment): tetracycline efflux protein; tet; confers resistance to tetracycline
   9441..9519    -  misc_RNA       tracrRNA: trans-activating CRISPR RNA for the Streptococcus pyogenes CRISPR/Cas9 system
