[The description below was written by a language model from this plasmid's Addgene catalogue record and pLannotate feature annotations shown in this document.]
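Description:
pCRISP_IS is a 9.5 kb bacterial CRISPR-interference plasmid built on the pCRISPathBrick backbone and intended for use in Escherichia coli. It replicates from a p15A origin, which the annotation describes as medium copy and compatible with ColE1-type plasmids, although the catalogue entry lists the plasmid as high copy. Selection is by chloramphenicol, through a chloramphenicol acetyltransferase gene driven by its own cat promoter. Only fragments of the tetracycline resistance gene and its promoter are annotated, apparently interrupted by the CRISPR components, so tetracycline is not listed as a selection. A short RSF origin fragment and a small IS1 fragment near the cat promoter also appear to be backbone remnants.

The payload is a complete Streptococcus pyogenes type II CRISPR system in its nuclease-dead form. It comprises a tracrRNA, a dCas9 coding sequence carrying the D10A and H840A mutations that abolish DNA cleavage but preserve RNA-guided DNA binding, and a native-style crRNA array. The array consists of the crRNA leader followed by 36 bp direct repeats separated by 30 bp spacers. The catalogue describes three inserted spacers directed against IS1, IS5 and IS3, expressed constitutively. The annotation recognises the first spacer as IS1-derived. It also shows more repeat units than three spacers require, so additional spacer positions exist whose identity the record does not state.

Processed crRNAs guide dCas9 to the insertion sequences, where binding is intended to repress their transposition. This suits the plasmid to stabilising host genomes and engineered constructs against IS-mediated mutagenesis in synthetic biology work. The depositor and sequencing-derived records are the same length and show essentially the same features from different start coordinates.
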