Addgene plasmid #120425: pCRISP_IS
Purpose: This plasmid encodes the complete CRISPR/dCas9 machinery for repressing transposition of the following bacterial Insertion Sequences: IS1, IS3 and IS5.
Depositing lab: Tamás Fehér. Depositing organization: HUN-REN Biological Research Centre Szeged (HUN-REN Szegedi Biológiai Kutatóközpont). Publication: CRISPR-interference-based modulation of mobile genetic elements in bacteria. Nyerges A, Balint B, Cseklye J, Nagy I, Pal C, Feher T. Synth Biol (Oxf). 2019;4(1):ysz008. doi: 10.1093/synbio/ysz008. Epub 2019 Mar 15. PubMed 31008359.
Backbone
  Vector backbone: pCRISPathBrick
  Backbone size w/o insert (bp): 9326
  Total vector size (bp): 9524
  Vector type: Bacterial Expression, CRISPR, Synthetic Biology
Growth in bacteria
  Bacterial resistance: Chloramphenicol, 25 μg/mL
  Growth temperature: 37°C
  Growth strain: DH5alpha
  Copy number: High Copy
Gene/Insert
  Gene/Insert name: CRISPR spacers targeting IS1, IS5, IS3
  gRNA/shRNA sequence: ATGCTGCCAACTTACTGATTTAGTGTATGAgttttagagctatgctgttttgaatggtcccaaaacGGCTCCAGATGACA AACATGATCTCATATCgttttagagctatgctgttttgaatggtcccaaaacACGCGGCTAAGTGAGTAAACTCTCAGTC AGgttttagagctatgctgttttgaatggtcccaAAAC
  Species: Escherichia coli
  Promoter: constitutive
  Cloning method: Restriction Enzyme; 5′ cloning site Unknown (unknown if destroyed); 3′ cloning site Unknown (unknown if destroyed)
  Sequencing primers: 5′ n/a
Terms and licenses: Academic/Nonprofit Terms; Industry Terms: Not Available to Industry
Depositor comments: Please visit https://www.biorxiv.org/content/early/2018/09/27/428029 for BioRxiv preprint.
How to cite: pCRISP_IS was a gift from Tamás Fehér (Addgene plasmid # 120425 ; http://n2t.net/addgene:120425 ; RRID:Addgene_120425)
